Addgene plasmid #81364: pDONR223_GPR141_p.T6N
Purpose: Gateway Donor vector containing GPR141 , part of the Target Accelerator Plasmid Collection.
Depositing lab: Jesse Boehm & William Hahn & David Root. Depositing organization: Broad Institute. Publication: Systematic Functional Interrogation of Rare Cancer Variants Identifies Oncogenic Alleles. Kim E, Ilic N, Shrestha Y, Zou L, Kamburov A, Zhu C, Yang X, Lubonja R, Tran N, Nguyen C, Lawrence MS, Piccioni F, Bagul M, Doench JG, Chouinard CR, Wu X, Hogstrom L, Natoli T, Tamayo P, Horn H, Corsello SM, Lage K, Root DE, Subramanian A, Golub TR, Getz G, Boehm JS, Hahn WC. Cancer Discov. 2016 Jul;6(7):714-26. doi: 10.1158/2159-8290.CD-16-0160. Epub 2016 May 4. PubMed 27147599.
Backbone
  Vector backbone: pDONR223
  Backbone manufacturer: Invitrogen
  Backbone size w/o insert (bp): 2790
  Vector type: Gateway Entry vector
Growth in bacteria
  Bacterial resistance: Spectinomycin, 50 μg/mL
  Growth temperature: 37°C
  Growth strain: DH5alpha
  Copy number: High Copy
Gene/Insert
  Gene/Insert name: GPR141
  Species: H. sapiens (human)
  Mutation: T6N
  GenBank ID: NM_181791.2
  Entrez Gene: GPR141 (a.k.a. PGR13)
  Promoter: None
  Cloning method: Gateway Cloning
  Sequencing primers: 5′ M13pUC-fwd; 3′ M13-Rev
Terms and licenses: Academic/Nonprofit Terms; Industry Terms: Not Available to Industry
Depositor comments: Closed state: stop codon immediately follows insert
How to cite: pDONR223_GPR141_p.T6N was a gift from Jesse Boehm & William Hahn & David Root (Addgene plasmid # 81364 ; http://n2t.net/addgene:81364 ; RRID:Addgene_81364)
