[The description below was written by a language model from this plasmid's Addgene catalogue record and pLannotate feature annotations shown in this document.]
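Description:
pDONR223_GPR141_p.T6N is a Gateway entry clone built on the Invitrogen pDONR223 backbone and propagated in E. coli as a high-copy plasmid. Replication relies on a ColE1/pUC-type origin, and selection is by spectinomycin through the aadA aminoglycoside adenylyltransferase gene (SmR). This gene sits downstream of a fragment of the class 1 integron Pc promoter and a short remnant of a gentamicin resistance gene. The sequenced plasmid is about 3.7 kb. rrnB T1 and T2 terminators lie upstream of the cloning region and insulate it from read-through transcription. Small lacZα and lacI fragments are backbone remnants with no functional role.

The payload is the human GPR141 open reading frame (also known as PGR13), an orphan G protein-coupled receptor, carrying the missense substitution T6N. The roughly 0.9 kb coding sequence is flanked by two attL recombination sites. The automated annotation labels both as attL3, but they serve as the pair of attL sites that direct transfer of the insert into attR-containing destination vectors in an LR Clonase reaction. The clone is in the "closed" configuration, with a stop codon immediately after the ORF, so it yields native or N-terminally tagged protein and cannot be fused to C-terminal tags. No promoter drives the insert in this vector. The only nearby promoter is a T7 promoter just outside the downstream att site, pointing back toward the insert, so expression depends on moving the ORF into a suitable destination vector. The plasmid belongs to the Target Accelerator Plasmid Collection, a set of mutant alleles assembled for systematic functional testing of rare cancer-associated variants.
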