Features (pLannotate 1.2.2; 12 found; start..end, strand, type, name):
     38..74      -  CDS            lacZα (fragment): LacZα fragment of β-galactosidase; lacZ fragment
     91..186     +  protein_bind   attL3: mutant version of attL; recombination site for the Gateway® LR reaction LR Clonase™
    192..1106    +  CDS            GPR141: GP141_HUMAN - Also known as PGR13. Experimental evidence at protein level: Swiss-Prot protein existence level 1. Orphan receptor. From Homo sapiens (Human).
   1114..1209    -  protein_bind   attL3: mutant version of attL; recombination site for the Gateway® LR reaction LR Clonase™
   1228..1246    -  promoter       T7 promoter: promoter for bacteriophage T7 RNA polymerase
   1436..1459    +  promoter       Pc promoter (fragment): intI1 (promoter lies within the coding sequence); class 1 integron promoter
   1635..1691    +  CDS            GmR (fragment): gentamycin acetyltransferase; aacC1; confers resistance to gentamycin
   1698..2489    +  CDS            SmR: aminoglycoside adenylyltransferase (Murphy, 1985); aadA; confers resistance to spectinomycin and streptomycin
   2582..3170    +  rep_origin     ori: high-copy-number ColE1/pMB1/pBR322/pUC origin of replication
   3353..3445    +  CDS            lacI (fragment): lac repressor; lacI; The lac repressor binds to the lac operator to inhibit transcription in E. coli. This inhibition can be relieved by adding lactose or isopropyl-β-D-thiogalactopyranoside (IPTG).
   3500..3527    -  terminator     rrnB T2 terminator: transcription terminator T2 from the E. coli rrnB gene
   3659..3702    +  terminator     rrnB T1 terminator: Escherichia coli rrnB; transcription terminator T1 from the E. coli rrnB gene
>Addgene plasmid #81364 | pDONR223_GPR141_p.T6N | addgene full sequence | sequence record 167779 | Addgene NGS Result
GGCAGTTCCCTACTCTCGCGTTAACGCTAGCATGGATGTTTTCCCAGTCACGACGTTGTAAAACGACGGC
CAGTCTTAAGCTCGGGCCCCAAATAATGATTTTATTTTGACTGATAGTGACCTGTTCGTTGCAACAAATT
GATGAGCAATGCTTTTTTATAATGCCAACTTTGTACAAAAAAGTTGGCACCATGCCTGGCCACAATAACT
CCAGGAATTCCTCTTGCGATCCTATAGTGACACCCCACTTAATCAGCCTCTACTTCATAGTGCTTATTGG
CGGGCTGGTGGGTGTCATTTCCATTCTTTTCCTCCTGGTGAAAATGAACACCCGGTCAGTGACCACCATG
GCGGTCATTAACTTGGTGGTGGTCCACAGCGTTTTTCTGCTGACAGTGCCATTTCGCTTGACCTACCTCA
TCAAGAAGACTTGGATGTTTGGGCTGCCCTTCTGCAAATTTGTGAGTGCCATGCTGCACATCCACATGTA
CCTCACGTTCCTATTCTATGTGGTGATCCTGGTCACCAGATACCTCATCTTCTTCAAGTGCAAAGACAAA
GTGGAATTCTACAGAAAACTGCATGCTGTGGCTGCCAGTGCTGGCATGTGGACGCTGGTGATTGTCATTG
TGGTACCCCTGGTTGTCTCCCGGTATGGAATCCATGAGGAATACAATGAGGAGCACTGTTTTAAATTTCA
CAAAGAGCTTGCTTACACATATGTGAAAATCATCAACTATATGATAGTCATTTTTGTCATAGCCGTTGCT
GTGATTCTGTTGGTCTTCCAGGTCTTCATCATTATGTTGATGGTGCAGAAGCTACGCCACTCTTTACTAT
CCCACCAGGAGTTCTGGGCTCAGCTGAAAAACCTATTTTTTATAGGGGTCATCCTTGTTTGTTTCCTTCC
CTACCAGTTCTTTAGGATCTATTACTTGAATGTTGTGACGCATTCCAATGCCTGTAACAGCAAGGTTGCA
TTTTATAACGAAATCTTCTTGAGTGTAACAGCAATTAGCTGCTATGATTTGCTTCTCTTTGTCTTTGGGG
GAAGCCATTGGTTTAAGCAAAAGATAATTGGCTTATGGAATTGTGTTTTGTGCCGTTGATTGCCAACTTT
CTTGTACAAAGTTGGCATTATAAGAAAGCATTGCTTATCAATTTGTTGCAACGAACAGGTCACTATCAGT
CAAAATAAAATCATTATTTGCCATCCAGCTGATATCCCCTATAGTGAGTCGTATTACATGGTCATAGCTG
TTTCCTGGCAGCTCTGGCCCGTGTCTCAAAATCTCTGATGTTACATTGCACAAGATAAAAATATATCATC
ATGCCTCCTCTAGACCAGCCAGGACAGAAATGCCTCGACTTCGCTGCTACCCAAGGTTGCCGGGTGACGC
ACACCGTGGAAACGGATGAAGGCACGAACCCAGTGGACATAAGCCTGTTCGGTTCGTAAGCTGTAATGCA
AGTAGCGTATGCGCTCACGCAACTGGTCCAGAACCTTGACCGAACGCAGCGGTGGTAACGGCGCAGTGGC
GGTTTTCATGGCTTGTTATGACTGTTTTTTTGGGGTACAGTCTATGCCTCGGGCATCCAAGCAGCAAGCG
CGTTACGCCGTGGGTCGATGTTTGATGTTATGGAGCAGCAACGATGTTACGCAGCAGGGCAGTCGCCCTA
AAACAAAGTTAAACATTATGAGGGAAGCGGTGATCGCCGAAGTATCGACTCAACTATCAGAGGTAGTTGG
CGTCATCGAGCGCCATCTCGAACCGACGTTGCTGGCCGTACATTTGTACGGCTCCGCAGTGGATGGCGGC
CTGAAGCCACACAGTGATATTGATTTGCTGGTTACGGTGACCGTAAGGCTTGATGAAACAACGCGGCGAG
CTTTGATCAACGACCTTTTGGAAACTTCGGCTTCCCCTGGAGAGAGCGAGATTCTCCGCGCTGTAGAAGT
CACCATTGTTGTGCACGACGACATCATTCCGTGGCGTTATCCAGCTAAGCGCGAACTGCAATTTGGAGAA
TGGCAGCGCAATGACATTCTTGCAGGTATCTTCGAGCCAGCCACGATCGACATTGATCTGGCTATCTTGC
TGACAAAAGCAAGAGAACATAGCGTTGCCTTGGTAGGTCCAGCGGCGGAGGAACTCTTTGATCCGGTTCC
TGAACAGGATCTATTTGAGGCGCTAAATGAAACCTTAACGCTATGGAACTCGCCGCCCGACTGGGCTGGC
GATGAGCGAAATGTAGTGCTTACGTTGTCCCGCATTTGGTACAGCGCAGTAACCGGCAAAATCGCGCCGA
AGGATGTCGCTGCCGACTGGGCAATGGAGCGCCTGCCGGCCCAGTATCAGCCCGTCATACTTGAAGCTAG
ACAGGCTTATCTTGGACAAGAAGAAGATCGCTTGGCCTCGCGCGCAGATCAGTTGGAAGAATTTGTCCAC
TACGTGAAAGGCGAGATCACCAAGGTAGTCGGCAAATAACCCTCGAGCCACCCATGACCAAAATCCCTTA
ACGTGAGTTACGCGTCGTTCCACTGAGCGTCAGACCCCGTAGAAAAGATCAAAGGATCTTCTTGAGATCC
TTTTTTTCTGCGCGTAATCTGCTGCTTGCAAACAAAAAAACCACCGCTACCAGCGGTGGTTTGTTTGCCG
GATCAAGAGCTACCAACTCTTTTTCCGAAGGTAACTGGCTTCAGCAGAGCGCAGATACCAAATACTGTTC
TTCTAGTGTAGCCGTAGTTAGGCCACCACTTCAAGAACTCTGTAGCACCGCCTACATACCTCGCTCTGCT
AATCCTGTTACCAGTGGCTGCTGCCAGTGGCGATAAGTCGTGTCTTACCGGGTTGGACTCAAGACGATAG
TTACCGGATAAGGCGCAGCGGTCGGGCTGAACGGGGGGTTCGTGCACACAGCCCAGCTTGGAGCGAACGA
CCTACACCGAACTGAGATACCTACAGCGTGAGCTATGAGAAAGCGCCACGCTTCCCGAAGGGAGAAAGGC
GGACAGGTATCCGGTAAGCGGCAGGGTCGGAACAGGAGAGCGCACGAGGGAGCTTCCAGGGGGAAACGCC
TGGTATCTTTATAGTCCTGTCGGGTTTCGCCACCTCTGACTTGAGCGTCGATTTTTGTGATGCTCGTCAG
GGGGGCGGAGCCTATGGAAAAACGCCAGCAACGCGGCCTTTTTACGGTTCCTGGCCTTTTGCTGGCCTTT
TGCTCACATGTTCTTTCCTGCGTTATCCCCTGATTCTGTGGATAACCGTATTACCGCCTTTGAGTGAGCT
GATACCGCTCGCCGCAGCCGAACGACCGAGCGCAGCGAGTCAGTGAGCGAGGAAGCGGAAGAGCGCCCAA
TACGCAAACCGCCTCTCCCCGCGCGTTGGCCGATTCATTAATGCAGCTGGCACGACAGGTTTCCCGACTG
GAAAGCGGGCAGTGAGCGCAACGCAATTAATACGCGTACCGCTAGCCAGGAAGAGTTTGTAGAAACGCAA
AAAGGCCATCCGTCAGGATGGCCTTCTGCTTAGTTTGATGCCTGGCAGTTTATGGCGGGCGTCCTGCCCG
CCACCCTCCGGGCCGTTGCTTCACAACGTTCAAATCCGCTCCCGGCGGATTTGTCCTACTCAGGAGAGCG
TTCACCGACAAACAACAGATAAAACGAAAGGCCCAGTCTTCCGACTGAGCCTTTCGTTTTATTTGATGCC
T
