>Addgene plasmid #81364 | pDONR223_GPR141_p.T6N | depositor partial sequence | sequence record 154683 | Insert sequence
ATGCCTGGCCACAATAACTCCAGGAATTCCTCTTGCGATCCTATAGTGACACCCCACTTAATCAGCCTCT
ACTTCATAGTGCTTATTGGCGGGCTGGTGGGTGTCATTTCCATTCTTTTCCTCCTGGTGAAAATGAACAC
CCGGTCAGTGACCACCATGGCGGTCATTAACTTGGTGGTGGTCCACAGCGTTTTTCTGCTGACAGTGCCA
TTTCGCTTGACCTACCTCATCAAGAAGACTTGGATGTTTGGGCTGCCCTTCTGCAAATTTGTGAGTGCCA
TGCTGCACATCCACATGTACCTCACGTTCCTATTCTATGTGGTGATCCTGGTCACCAGATACCTCATCTT
CTTCAAGTGCAAAGACAAAGTGGAATTCTACAGAAAACTGCATGCTGTGGCTGCCAGTGCTGGCATGTGG
ACGCTGGTGATTGTCATTGTGGTACCCCTGGTTGTCTCCCGGTATGGAATCCATGAGGAATACAATGAGG
AGCACTGTTTTAAATTTCACAAAGAGCTTGCTTACACATATGTGAAAATCATCAACTATATGATAGTCAT
TTTTGTCATAGCCGTTGCTGTGATTCTGTTGGTCTTCCAGGTCTTCATCATTATGTTGATGGTGCAGAAG
CTACGCCACTCTTTACTATCCCACCAGGAGTTCTGGGCTCAGCTGAAAAACCTATTTTTTATAGGGGTCA
TCCTTGTTTGTTTCCTTCCCTACCAGTTCTTTAGGATCTATTACTTGAATGTTGTGACGCATTCCAATGC
CTGTAACAGCAAGGTTGCATTTTATAACGAAATCTTCTTGAGTGTAACAGCAATTAGCTGCTATGATTTG
CTTCTCTTTGTCTTTGGGGGAAGCCATTGGTTTAAGCAAAAGATAATTGGCTTATGGAATTGTGTTTTGT
GCCGT
